>Addgene plasmid #12726 | DCT.VV.Orf38 | addgene partial sequence | sequence record 19121 | T7 5'-TAATACGACTCACTATAGGG-3'
ACCGAATTCCAGCTGACCACCATGGATAAAACTACTTTATCGGTAAACGCGTGTAATTTAGAATACGTTA
GAGAAAAGGCTATAGTAGGCGTACAAGCAGCCAAAACATCAACACTTATATTCTTTGTTATTATATTGGC
AATTAGTGCGCTATTACTCTGGTTTCAGACGTCTGATAATCCAGTCTTTAATGAATTAACGAGATATATG
CGAATTAAAAATACGGTTAACGATTGGAAATCATTAACGGATAGCAAAACAAAATTAGAAAGTGATAGAG
GTAGACTTCTAGCCGCTGGTAAGGATGATATATTCGAATTCAAATGTGTGGATTTCGGCGCCTATTTTAT
AGCTATGCGATTGGATAAGAAAACATATCTGCCGCAAGCTATTAGGCGAGGTACTGGAGACGCGTGGATG
GTTAAAAAGGCGGCAAAGGTCGATCCATCTGCTCAACAATTTTGTCAGTATTTGATAAAACACAAGTCTA
ATAATGTTATTACTTGTGGTAATGAGATGTTAAATGAATTAGGTTTATAGCGTTTATTTTATGTCACCGC
ATTGGTGTTCCGATTTTAGTAATATGGAATAGGCAATTCCCGGGGATCCGAATAAAGGGTCAAGACAATT
CTGCAGATATCCAGCACAGTGGCGGCCGCTCGAGTCTAAGGGGCCCGCCGGTTCGAAGGTAAGCCTATCC
CTAACCCTCTCCTCGGTCTCGATTCTACGCGTACCGGTCATCATCA
