[The description below was written by a language model from this plasmid's Addgene catalogue record.]
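Description:
DCT.VV.Orf38 is a mammalian expression plasmid built on the commercial pcDNA 3.1D V5-His-TOPO backbone (about 5.5 kb without insert) and carrying a roughly 570 bp open reading frame from vaccinia virus, designated VV.Orf38 within its library and also listed as VV_WR_100. The insert is recorded as flanked by BamHI sites that remain intact on both sides, so it can be excised with that enzyme. The plasmid is maintained at high copy in E. coli under ampicillin selection, and the backbone's neomycin resistance marker permits G418 selection of transfected mammalian cells. No feature table accompanies the record, so the promoter is not explicitly stated. Backbones of this family conventionally drive the insert from the CMV immediate-early promoter, with an upstream T7 promoter (consistent with the listed T7 sequencing primer) and optional C-terminal V5 and polyhistidine tags. Whether the ORF is actually in frame with those tags here is not stated.

The construct is one member of a library of individually cloned vaccinia virus ORFs, associated with work identifying poxvirus CD8+ T cell determinants to inform smallpox vaccine design and characterization. In that setting, each plasmid would let a single viral protein be expressed in transfected cells so that its recognition by T cells can be tested. The record stresses that the plasmid was made for screening purposes: its sequence may differ from the current canonical version of the gene. The plasmid and insert names apply only within this library, with correspondences to the Copenhagen and WR strain ORF names given in a supplementary spreadsheet. Users are advised to check the repository's quality-control sequence and the sequencing notes before relying on the clone.
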