Addgene plasmid #12726: DCT.VV.Orf38
Purpose: This plasmid was designed for screening purposes and may contain discrepancies relative to the current canonical GenBank version of the gene.
Depositing lab: Jack Bennink & Jon Yewdell. Depositing organization: National Institute of Allergy and Infectious Diseases (NIAID). Publication: Identification of poxvirus CD8+ T cell determinants to enable rational design and characterization of smallpox vaccines. Tscharke DC, Karupiah G, Zhou J, Palmore T, Irvine KR, Haeryfar SM, Williams S, Sidney J, Sette A, Bennink JR, Yewdell JW. J Exp Med. 2005 January 3; 201(1): 95–104. 10.1084/jem.20041912 PubMed 15623576.
Backbone
  Vector backbone: pcDNA 3.1D V5-His-TOPO
  Backbone manufacturer: Invitrogen
  Backbone size w/o insert (bp): 5514
  Vector type: Mammalian Expression
  Selectable markers: Neomycin (select with G418)
Growth in bacteria
  Bacterial resistance: Ampicillin, 100 μg/mL
  Growth temperature: 37°C
  Growth strain: DH5alpha
  Copy number: High Copy
Gene/Insert
  Gene/Insert name: VV.Orf38 (alt name: VV_WR_100)
  Species: Vaccinia Virus
  Insert size (bp): 570
  Cloning method: Restriction Enzyme; 5′ cloning site BamHI (not destroyed); 3′ cloning site BamHI (not destroyed)
  Sequencing primers: 5′ Universal T7
Terms and licenses: Academic/Nonprofit Terms; Industry Terms: Not Available to Industry
Depositor comments: Please see the Vaccinia kit page ( https://www.addgene.org/vvorf/ ) for more information. The kit page contains the supplemental VVOrfData spreadsheet, which includes important information about this plasmid. The plasmid and insert names provided here relate only to this library. The name of the ORF (if present) in VACV strain Copenhagen and the name of the ORF (if annotated) in VACV strain WR sequence can be found in VVOrfData spreadsheet. Please note that the amino acid sequence given for each ORF in the spreadsheet may contain some errors. Additionally, changes from the expected sequence may be present in these plasmids. Please see Addgene's quality control sequence and sequencing notes in the VVOrfData spreadsheet before ordering this plasmid.
How to cite: DCT.VV.Orf38 was a gift from Jack Bennink & Jon Yewdell (Addgene plasmid # 12726 ; http://n2t.net/addgene:12726 ; RRID:Addgene_12726)
